Addgene plasmid #188506: PlmdCas12e KRAB
Purpose: Expresses FLAG tagged PlmdCas12e KRAB
Depositing lab: Isaac Hilton. Depositing organization: Rice University. Publication: Quantification of Genome Editing and Transcriptional Control Capabilities Reveals Hierarchies among Diverse CRISPR/Cas Systems in Human Cells. Escobar M, Li J, Patel A, Liu S, Xu Q, Hilton IB. ACS Synth Biol. 2022 Oct 21;11(10):3239-3250. doi: 10.1021/acssynbio.2c00156. Epub 2022 Sep 26. PubMed 36162812.
Backbone
  Vector backbone: LentiCRISPR v2
  Vector type: Mammalian Expression, Lentiviral, CRISPR
  Selectable markers: Puromycin
Growth in bacteria
  Bacterial resistance: Ampicillin, 100 μg/mL
  Growth temperature: 37°C
  Growth strain: NEB Stable
  Copy number: High Copy
Gene/Insert
  Gene/Insert name: dCas12e (alt name: nuclease-deactivated PlmCas12e)
  Species: Planctomycetes
  Mutation: D659A/E756A/D922A
  Promoter: EF1a
  Tag / fusion protein: NLS-FLAG-KRAB-NLS (C terminal on insert)
  Cloning method: Gibson Cloning
Terms and licenses: Academic/Nonprofit Terms; Industry Terms: Not Available to Industry
Depositor comments: Stbl3 is also a suitable growth strain.
How to cite: PlmdCas12e KRAB was a gift from Isaac Hilton (Addgene plasmid # 188506 ; http://n2t.net/addgene:188506 ; RRID:Addgene_188506)
