[The description below was written by a language model from this plasmid's Addgene catalogue record and pLannotate feature annotations shown in this document.]
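Description:
PlmdCas12e KRAB is a third-generation-style, self-inactivating lentiviral expression plasmid built on the LentiCRISPR v2 backbone for delivering a CRISPR interference effector to mammalian cells. It is propagated in E. coli as a high-copy plasmid through a ColE1/pUC-type origin with ampicillin selection (AmpR); recombination-deficient strains are recorded as hosts, as is usual for LTR-containing vectors. The backbone also carries an f1 origin and an SV40/EM7-driven BleoR cassette lying outside the LTRs. The viral genome is transcribed from a CMV enhancer/promoter fused to a truncated HIV-1 5' LTR. It includes the Ψ packaging signal, RRE, cPPT/CTS, WPRE and a ΔU3 3' LTR followed by a bGH polyadenylation signal.

The payload is a nuclease-deactivated Cas12e (CasX) from Planctomycetes carrying the D659A/E756A/D922A mutations, expressed from an EF-1α core promoter. Its C terminus is fused to an NLS-FLAG-KRAB-NLS module. The KRAB domain from ZNF10 recruits repressive chromatin machinery, so the guided but catalytically dead protein silences target promoters rather than cutting DNA, while the FLAG epitope allows detection. The dCas12e coding region itself is not annotated, but it presumably occupies the unannotated stretch between the EF-1α promoter and KRAB. A puromycin resistance gene follows KRAB for selection of transduced cells; the element linking it to the fusion is not annotated.

The table detects an S. pyogenes Cas9 gRNA scaffold left over from the parent vector, but no U6 promoter, so a Cas12e guide appears to need separate supply. The associated publication compares the genome editing and transcriptional control capabilities of diverse CRISPR/Cas systems in human cells.
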