Features (pLannotate 1.2.2; 32 found; start..end, strand, type, name):
    217..397     +  LTR            5' LTR (truncated): truncated 5' long terminal repeat (LTR) from HIV-1
    444..569     +  misc_feature   HIV-1 Ψ: packaging signal of human immunodeficiency virus type 1
    553..916     +  CDS            HIV-1 gag (fragment): gag protein from human immunodeficiency virus 1; gag
   1062..1295    +  misc_feature   RRE: The Rev response element (RRE) of HIV-1 allows for Rev-dependent mRNA export from the nucleus to the cytoplasm.
   1672..1772    +  CDS            Rev (fragment): human immunodeficiency virus 1 (HIV-1) Rev protein; rev; enhances nuclear export of unspliced and incompletely spliced viral mRNAs
   1822..1939    +  misc_feature   cPPT/CTS: central polypurine tract and central termination sequence of HIV-1
   2071..2146    +  misc_RNA       gRNA scaffold: guide RNA scaffold for the Streptococcus pyogenes CRISPR/Cas9 system
   2164..2182    +  CDS            small t antigen (fragment): SV40 (simian virus 40) small t antigen
   2208..2419    +  promoter       EF-1α core promoter: core promoter for human elongation factor EF-1α
   5483..5677    +  CDS            KRAB: Krüppel-associated box (KRAB) transcriptional repression domain from the human zinc finger protein ZNF10 (Margolin et al., 1994)
   5833..6430    +  CDS            PuroR (fragment): puromycin N-acetyltransferase; pac from Streptomyces; confers resistance to puromycin
   6446..7034    +  misc_feature   WPRE: woodchuck hepatitis virus posttranscriptional regulatory element
   7085..7104    +  misc_feature   cPPT/CTS (fragment): central polypurine tract and central termination sequence of HIV-1
   7106..7339    +  LTR            3' LTR (ΔU3): self-inactivating 3' long terminal repeat (LTR) from HIV-1
   7371..7595    +  polyA_signal   bGH poly(A) signal: bovine growth hormone polyadenylation signal
   7599..7620    +  promoter       SV40 promoter (fragment): SV40 enhancer and early promoter
   7641..8069    +  rep_origin     f1 ori (sequence partly withheld): f1 bacteriophage origin of replication; arrow indicates direction of (+) strand synthesis
   8083..8412    +  promoter       SV40 promoter: SV40 enhancer and early promoter
   8460..8507    +  promoter       EM7 promoter: synthetic bacterial promoter&nbsp
   8526..8900    +  CDS            BleoR: antibiotic-binding protein; Sh ble from Streptoalloteichus hindustanus; confers resistance to bleomycin, phleomycin, and Zeocin™
   8910..9035    +  CDS            ble (fragment): BLE_KLEPN - Experimental evidence at protein level: Swiss-Prot protein existence level 1. Binding protein with a strong affinity to the bleomycin family of antibiotics. Binds to CL990; an antimitotic-antibiotic compound. From Klebsiella pneumoniae.
   9030..9151    +  polyA_signal   SV40 poly(A) signal: SV40 polyadenylation signal
   9222..9244    -  protein_bind   lac operator (fragment): The lac repressor binds to the lac operator to inhibit transcription in E. coli. This inhibition can be relieved by adding lactose or isopropyl-β-D-thiogalactopyranoside (IPTG). lac repressor encoded by lacI
   9248..9278    -  promoter       lac promoter: promoter for the E. coli lac operon
   9293..9314    -  protein_bind   CAP binding site: CAP binding activates transcription in the presence of cAMP. E. coli catabolite activator protein
   9327..9419    -  CDS            lacI (fragment): lac repressor; lacI; The lac repressor binds to the lac operator to inhibit transcription in E. coli. This inhibition can be relieved by adding lactose or isopropyl-β-D-thiogalactopyranoside (IPTG).
   9602..10190   -  rep_origin     ori: high-copy-number ColE1/pMB1/pBR322/pUC origin of replication
  10361..11221   -  CDS            AmpR: β-lactamase; bla; confers resistance to ampicillin, carbenicillin, and related antibiotics
  11222..11326   -  promoter       AmpR promoter: bla
  11385..11437   -  misc_feature   bom (fragment): basis of mobility region from pBR322
  11592..11971   +  enhancer       CMV enhancer: human cytomegalovirus immediate early enhancer
  11972..199     +  promoter       CMV promoter (across the origin): human cytomegalovirus (CMV) immediate early promoter
>Addgene plasmid #188506 | PlmdCas12e KRAB | addgene full sequence | sequence record 373491 | Addgene NGS Result
TGATGCGGTTTTGGCAGTACATCAATGGGCGTGGATAGCGGTTTGACTCACGGGGATTTCCAAGTCTCCA
CCCCATTGACGTCAATGGGAGTTTGTTTTGGCACCAAAATCAACGGGACTTTCCAAAATGTCGTAACAAC
TCCGCCCCATTGACGCAAATGGGCGGTAGGCGTGTACGGTGGGAGGTCTATATAAGCAGCGCGTTTTGCC
TGTACTGGGTCTCTCTGGTTAGACCAGATCTGAGCCTGGGAGCTCTCTGGCTAACTAGGGAACCCACTGC
TTAAGCCTCAATAAAGCTTGCCTTGAGTGCTTCAAGTAGTGTGTGCCCGTCTGTTGTGTGACTCTGGTAA
CTAGAGATCCCTCAGACCCTTTTAGTCAGTGTGGAAAATCTCTAGCAGTGGCGCCCGAACAGGGACTTGA
AAGCGAAAGGGAAACCAGAGGAGCTCTCTCGACGCAGGACTCGGCTTGCTGAAGCGCGCACGGCAAGAGG
CGAGGGGCGGCGACTGGTGAGTACGCCAAAAATTTTGACTAGCGGAGGCTAGAAGGAGAGAGATGGGTGC
GAGAGCGTCAGTATTAAGCGGGGGAGAATTAGATCGCGATGGGAAAAAATTCGGTTAAGGCCAGGGGGAA
AGAAAAAATATAAATTAAAACATATAGTATGGGCAAGCAGGGAGCTAGAACGATTCGCAGTTAATCCTGG
CCTGTTAGAAACATCAGAAGGCTGTAGACAAATACTGGGACAGCTACAACCATCCCTTCAGACAGGATCA
GAAGAACTTAGATCATTATATAATACAGTAGCAACCCTCTATTGTGTGCATCAAAGGATAGAGATAAAAG
ACACCAAGGAAGCTTTAGACAAGATAGAGGAAGAGCAAAACAAAAGTAAGACCACCGCACAGCAAGCGGC
CGCTGATCTTCAGACCTGGAGGAGGAGATATGAGGGACAATTGGAGAAGTGAATTATATAAATATAAAGT
AGTAAAAATTGAACCATTAGGAGTAGCACCCACCAAGGCAAAGAGAAGAGTGGTGCAGAGAGAAAAAAGA
GCAGTGGGAATAGGAGCTTTGTTCCTTGGGTTCTTGGGAGCAGCAGGAAGCACTATGGGCGCAGCGTCAA
TGACGCTGACGGTACAGGCCAGACAATTATTGTCTGGTATAGTGCAGCAGCAGAACAATTTGCTGAGGGC
TATTGAGGCGCAACAGCATCTGTTGCAACTCACAGTCTGGGGCATCAAGCAGCTCCAGGCAAGAATCCTG
GCTGTGGAAAGATACCTAAAGGATCAACAGCTCCTGGGGATTTGGGGTTGCTCTGGAAAACTCATTTGCA
CCACTGCTGTGCCTTGGAATGCTAGTTGGAGTAATAAATCTCTGGAACAGATTTGGAATCACACGACCTG
GATGGAGTGGGACAGAGAAATTAACAATTACACAAGCTTAATACACTCCTTAATTGAAGAATCGCAAAAC
CAGCAAGAAAAGAATGAACAAGAATTATTGGAATTAGATAAATGGGCAAGTTTGTGGAATTGGTTTAACA
TAACAAATTGGCTGTGGTATATAAAATTATTCATAATGATAGTAGGAGGCTTGGTAGGTTTAAGAATAGT
TTTTGCTGTACTTTCTATAGTGAATAGAGTTAGGCAGGGATATTCACCATTATCGTTTCAGACCCACCTC
CCAACCCCGAGGGGACCCGACAGGCCCGAAGGAATAGAAGAAGAAGGTGGAGAGAGAGACAGAGACAGAT
CCATTCGATTAGTGAACGGATCGGCACTGCGTGCGCCAATTCTGCAGACAAATGGCAGTATTCATCCACA
ATTTTAAAAGAAAAGGGGGGATTGGGGGGTACAGTGCAGGGGAAAGAATAGTAGACATAATAGCAACAGA
CATACAAACTAAAGAATTACAAAAACAAATTACAAAAATTCAAAATTTTCGGGTTTATTACAGGGACAGC
AGAGATCCAGTTTGGTTAATTAAGGTACCGATATCACTAGTGTTCCATTAACTGCGCTAAAAATAATTTT
TAAATCTTTTTTAGCTTCTTGCTCTTTTTTGTACGTCTCTGTTTTAGAGCTAGAAATAGCAAGTTAAAAT
AAGGCTAGTCCGTTATCAACTTGAAAAAGTGGCACCGAGTCGGTGCTTTTTTGAATTCGCTAGCTAGGTC
TTGAAAGGAGTGGGAATTGGCTCCGGTGCCCGTCAGTGGGCAGAGCGCACATCGCCCACAGTCCCCGAGA
AGTTGGGGGGAGGGGTCGGCAATTGATCCGGTGCCTAGAGAAGGTGGCGCGGGGTAAACTGGGAAAGTGA
TGTCGTGTACTGGCTCCGCCTTTTTCCCGAGGGTGGGGGAGAACCGTATATAAGTGCAGTAGTCGCCGTG
AACGTTCTTTTTCGCAACGGGTTTGCCGCCAGAACACAGGACCGGTTCTAGAGCGCTGCCACCATGCAAG
AGATCAAGAGAATCAACAAGATCAGAAGGAGACTGGTCAAGGACAGCAACACAAAGAAGGCCGGCAAGAC
AGGCCCCATGAAAACCCTGCTCGTCAGAGTGATGACCCCTGACCTGAGAGAGCGGCTGGAAAACCTGAGA
AAGAAGCCCGAGAACATCCCTCAGCCTATCAGCAACACCAGCAGGGCCAACCTGAACAAGCTGCTGACCG
ACTACACCGAGATGAAGAAAGCCATCCTGCACGTGTACTGGGAAGAGTTCCAGAAAGACCCCGTGGGCCT
GATGAGCAGAGTTGCTCAGCCCGCTCCTAAGAACATCGACCAGAGAAAGCTGATCCCCGTGAAGGACGGC
AACGAGAGACTGACCTCTAGCGGCTTTGCCTGCAGCCAGTGTTGCCAGCCTCTGTACGTGTACAAGCTGG
AACAAGTGAACGACAAGGGCAAGCCCCACACCAACTACTTCGGCAGATGCAACGTGTCCGAGCACGAGAG
GCTGATCCTGCTGTCTCCTCACAAGCCCGAGGCCAACGATGAGCTGGTCACATACAGCCTGGGCAAGTTC
GGACAGAGAGCCCTGGACTTCTACAGCATCCACGTGACCAGGGAGAGCAATCACCCTGTGAAGCCCCTGG
AACAGATCGGCGGCAATAGCTGTGCCTCTGGACCTGTGGGAAAAGCCCTGAGCGACGCCTGTATGGGAGC
CGTGGCATCCTTCCTGACCAAGTACCAGGACATCATCCTGGAACACCAGAAAGTGATCAAGAAGAACGAG
AAAAGACTGGCCAACCTCAAGGATATCGCCAGCGCTAACGGCCTGGCCTTTCCTAAGATCACCCTGCCTC
CACAGCCTCACACCAAAGAGGGCATCGAGGCCTACAACAACGTGGTGGCCCAGATCGTGATTTGGGTCAA
CCTGAATCTGTGGCAGAAGCTGAAGATCGGCAGGGACGAAGCCAAGCCACTGCAGAGACTGAAGGGCTTC
CCTAGCTTCCCTCTGGTGGAAAGACAGGCCAATGAAGTGGATTGGTGGGACATGGTCTGCAACGTGAAGA
AGCTGATCAACGAGAAGAAAGAGGATGGCAAGGTTTTCTGGCAGAACCTGGCCGGCTACAAGAGACAAGA
AGCCCTGCTGCCTTACCTGAGCAGCGAAGAGGACCGGAAGAAGGGCAAGAAGTTCGCCAGATACCAGTTC
GGCGACCTGCTGCTGCACCTGGAAAAGAAGCACGGCGAGGACTGGGGCAAAGTGTACGATGAGGCCTGGG
AGAGAATCGACAAGAAGGTGGAAGGCCTGAGCAAGCACATTAAGCTGGAAGAGGAAAGAAGGAGCGAGGA
CGCCCAATCTAAAGCCGCTCTGACCGATTGGCTGAGAGCCAAGGCCAGCTTTGTGATCGAGGGCCTGAAA
GAGGCCGACAAGGACGAGTTCTGCAGATGCGAGCTGAAGCTGCAGAAGTGGTACGGCGATCTGAGAGGCA
AGCCCTTCGCCATTGAGGCCGAGAACAGCATCCTGGACATCAGCGGCTTCAGCAAGCAGTACAACTGCGC
CTTCATTTGGCAGAAAGACGGCGTCAAGAAACTGAACCTGTACCTGATCATCAATTACTTCAAAGGCGGC
AAGCTGCGGTTCAAGAAGATCAAACCCGAGGCCTTCGAGGCTAACAGATTCTACACCGTGATCAACAAAA
AGTCCGGCGAGATCGTGCCCATGGAAGTGAACTTCAACTTCGACGACCCCAACCTGATTATCCTGCCTCT
GGCCTTCGGCAAGAGACAGGGCAGAGAGTTCATCTGGAACGATCTGCTGAGCCTGGAAACCGGCTCTCTG
AAGCTGGCCAATGGCAGAGTGATCGAGAAAACCCTGTACAACAGGAGAACCAGACAGGACGAGCCTGCTC
TGTTTGTGGCCCTGACCTTCGAGAGAAGAGAGGTGCTGGACAGCAGCAACATCAAGCCCATGAACCTGAT
CGGCATCGCCCGGGGCGAGAATATCCCTGCTGTGATCGCCCTGACAGACCCTGAAGGATGCCCACTGAGC
AGATTCAAGGACTCCCTGGGCAACCCTACACACATCCTGAGAATCGGCGAGAGCTACAAAGAGAAGCAGA
GGACAATCCAGGCCGCCAAAGAGGTGGAACAGAGAAGAGCCGGCGGATACTCTAGGAAGTACGCCAGCAA
GGCCAAGAATCTGGCCGACGACATGGTCCGAAACACCGCCAGAGATCTGCTGTACTACGCCGTGACACAG
GACGCCATGCTGATCTTCGCCAATCTGAGCAGAGGCTTCGGCCGGCAGGGCAAGAGAACCTTTATGGCCG
AGAGGCAGTACACCAGAATGGAAGATTGGCTCACAGCTAAACTGGCCTACGAGGGACTGCCCAGCAAGAC
CTACCTGTCCAAAACACTGGCCCAGTATACCTCCAAGACCTGCAGCAATTGCGGCTTCACCATCACCAGC
GCCGACTACGACAGAGTGCTGGAAAAGCTCAAGAAAACCGCCACCGGCTGGATGACCACCATCAACGGCA
AAGAGCTGAAGGTTGAGGGCCAGATCACCTACTACAACAGGTACAAGAGGCAGAACGTCGTGAAGGATCT
GAGCGTGGAACTGGACAGACTGAGCGAAGAGAGCGTGAACAACGACATCAGCAGCTGGACAAAGGGCAGA
TCAGGCGAGGCTCTGAGCCTGCTGAAGAAGAGGTTTAGCCACAGACCTGTGCAAGAGAAGTTCGTGTGCC
TGAACTGCGGCTTCGAGACACACGCCGCCGAACAGGCTGCCCTGAACATTGCCAGAAGCTGGCTGTTCCT
GAGAAGCCAAGAGTACAAGAAGTACCAGACCAACAAGACCACCGGCAACACCGACAAGAGGGCCTTTGTG
GAAACCTGGCAGAGCTTCTACAGAAAAAAGCTGAAAGAAGTCTGGAAGCCCGCCGTGAAGCGACCTGCCG
CCACAAAGAAGGCTGGACAGGCTAAGAAGAAGAAAGATTACAAAGACGATGACGATAAGGGATCCGATGC
TAAGTCACTGACTGCCTGGTCCCGGACACTGGTGACCTTCAAGGATGTGTTTGTGGACTTCACCAGGGAG
GAGTGGAAGCTGCTGGACACTGCTCAGCAGATCCTGTACAGAAATGTGATGCTGGAGAACTATAAGAACC
TGGTTTCCTTGGGTTATCAGCTTACTAAGCCAGATGTGATCCTCCGGTTGGAGAAGGGAGAAGAGCCCTG
GCTGGTGGAGAGAGAAATTCACCAAGAGACCCATCCTGATTCAGAGACTGCATTTGAAATCAAATCATCA
GTTCCGAAAAAGAAACGCAAAGTTGCTAGCTCCGGCGCAACAAACTTCTCTCTGCTGAAACAAGCCGGAG
ATGTCGAAGAGAATCCTGGACCGACCGAGTACAAGCCCACGGTGCGCCTCGCCACCCGCGACGACGTCCC
CAGGGCCGTACGCACCCTCGCCGCCGCGTTCGCCGACTACCCCGCCACGCGCCACACCGTCGATCCGGAC
CGCCACATCGAGCGGGTCACCGAGCTGCAAGAACTCTTCCTCACGCGCGTCGGGCTCGACATCGGCAAGG
TGTGGGTCGCGGACGACGGCGCCGCGGTGGCGGTCTGGACCACGCCGGAGAGCGTCGAAGCGGGGGCGGT
GTTCGCCGAGATCGGCCCGCGCATGGCCGAGTTGAGCGGTTCCCGGCTGGCCGCGCAGCAACAGATGGAA
GGCCTCCTGGCGCCGCACCGGCCCAAGGAGCCCGCGTGGTTCCTGGCCACCGTCGGAGTCTCGCCCGACC
ACCAGGGCAAGGGTCTGGGCAGCGCCGTCGTGCTCCCCGGAGTGGAGGCGGCCGAGCGCGCCGGGGTGCC
CGCCTTCCTGGAGACCTCCGCGCCCCGCAACCTCCCCTTCTACGAGCGGCTCGGCTTCACCGTCACCGCC
GACGTCGAGGTGCCCGAAGGACCGCGCACCTGGTGCATGACCCGCAAGCCCGGTGCCTGAACGCGTTAAG
TCGACAATCAACCTCTGGATTACAAAATTTGTGAAAGATTGACTGGTATTCTTAACTATGTTGCTCCTTT
TACGCTATGTGGATACGCTGCTTTAATGCCTTTGTATCATGCTATTGCTTCCCGTATGGCTTTCATTTTC
TCCTCCTTGTATAAATCCTGGTTGCTGTCTCTTTATGAGGAGTTGTGGCCCGTTGTCAGGCAACGTGGCG
TGGTGTGCACTGTGTTTGCTGACGCAACCCCCACTGGTTGGGGCATTGCCACCACCTGTCAGCTCCTTTC
CGGGACTTTCGCTTTCCCCCTCCCTATTGCCACGGCGGAACTCATCGCCGCCTGCCTTGCCCGCTGCTGG
ACAGGGGCTCGGCTGTTGGGCACTGACAATTCCGTGGTGTTGTCGGGGAAATCATCGTCCTTTCCTTGGC
TGCTCGCCTGTGTTGCCACCTGGATTCTGCGCGGGACGTCCTTCTGCTACGTCCCTTCGGCCCTCAATCC
AGCGGACCTTCCTTCCCGCGGCCTGCTGCCGGCTCTGCGGCCTCTTCCGCGTCTTCGCCTTCGCCCTCAG
ACGAGTCGGATCTCCCTTTGGGCCGCCTCCCCGCGTCGACTTTAAGACCAATGACTTACAAGGCAGCTGT
AGATCTTAGCCACTTTTTAAAAGAAAAGGGGGGACTGGAAGGGCTAATTCACTCCCAACGAAGACAAGAT
CTGCTTTTTGCTTGTACTGGGTCTCTCTGGTTAGACCAGATCTGAGCCTGGGAGCTCTCTGGCTAACTAG
GGAACCCACTGCTTAAGCCTCAATAAAGCTTGCCTTGAGTGCTTCAAGTAGTGTGTGCCCGTCTGTTGTG
TGACTCTGGTAACTAGAGATCCCTCAGACCCTTTTAGTCAGTGTGGAAAATCTCTAGCAGGGCCCGTTTA
AACCCGCTGATCAGCCTCGACTGTGCCTTCTAGTTGCCAGCCATCTGTTGTTTGCCCCTCCCCCGTGCCT
TCCTTGACCCTGGAAGGTGCCACTCCCACTGTCCTTTCCTAATAAAATGAGGAAATTGCATCGCATTGTC
TGAGTAGGTGTCATTCTATTCTGGGGGGTGGGGTGGGGCAGGACAGCAAGGGGGAGGATTGGGAAGACAA
TAGCAGGCATGCTGGGGATGCGGTGGGCTCTATGGCTTCTGAGGCGGAAAGAACCAGCTGGGGCTCTAGG
GGGTATCCCC
[124 nt withheld, positions 7641-7764]
C
[91 nt withheld, positions 7766-7856]
A
[49 nt withheld, positions 7858-7906]
CCTTTGACGTTGGAGTCCACGTTCTTT
[37 nt withheld, positions 7934-7970]
ACCCTATCTCGGTCTATTCTTTTGATTTATAAGGGATTTTGCCGATTTCGGCCTATTGGTTAAAAAATGA
GCTGATTTAACAAAAATTTAACGCGAATTAATTCTGTGGAATGTGTGTCAGTTAGGGTGTGGAAAGTCCC
CAGGCTCCCCAGCAGGCAGAAGTATGCAAAGCATGCATCTCAATTAGTCAGCAACCAGGTGTGGAAAGTC
CCCAGGCTCCCCAGCAGGCAGAAGTATGCAAAGCATGCATCTCAATTAGTCAGCAACCATAGTCCCGCCC
CTAACTCCGCCCATCCCGCCCCTAACTCCGCCCAGTTCCGCCCATTCTCCGCCCCATGGCTGACTAATTT
TTTTTATTTATGCAGAGGCCGAGGCCGCCTCTGCCTCTGAGCTATTCCAGAAGTAGTGAGGAGGCTTTTT
TGGAGGCCTAGGCTTTTGCAAAAAGCTCCCGGGAGCTTGTATATCCATTTTCGGATCTGATCAGCACGTG
TTGACAATTAATCATCGGCATAGTATATCGGCATAGTATAATACGACAAGGTGAGGAACTAAACCATGGC
CAAGTTGACCAGTGCCGTTCCGGTGCTCACCGCGCGCGACGTCGCCGGAGCGGTCGAGTTCTGGACCGAC
CGGCTCGGGTTCTCCCGGGACTTCGTGGAGGACGACTTCGCCGGTGTGGTCCGGGACGACGTGACCCTGT
TCATCAGCGCGGTCCAGGACCAGGTGGTGCCGGACAACACCCTGGCCTGGGTGTGGGTGCGCGGCCTGGA
CGAGCTGTACGCCGAGTGGTCGGAGGTCGTGTCCACGAACTTCCGGGACGCCTCCGGGCCGGCCATGACC
GAGATCGGCGAGCAGCCGTGGGGGCGGGAGTTCGCCCTGCGCGACCCGGCCGGCAACTGCGTGCACTTCG
TGGCCGAGGAGCAGGACTGACACGTGCTACGAGATTTCGATTCCACCGCCGCCTTCTATGAAAGGTTGGG
CTTCGGAATCGTTTTCCGGGACGCCGGCTGGATGATCCTCCAGCGCGGGGATCTCATGCTGGAGTTCTTC
GCCCACCCCAACTTGTTTATTGCAGCTTATAATGGTTACAAATAAAGCAATAGCATCACAAATTTCACAA
ATAAAGCATTTTTTTCACTGCATTCTAGTTGTGGTTTGTCCAAACTCATCAATGTATCTTATCATGTCTG
TATACCGTCGACCTCTAGCTAGAGCTTGGCGTAATCATGGTCATAGCTGTTTCCTGTGTGAAATTGTTAT
CCGCTCACAATTCCACACAACATACGAGCCGGAAGCATAAAGTGTAAAGCCTGGGGTGCCTAATGAGTGA
GCTAACTCACATTAATTGCGTTGCGCTCACTGCCCGCTTTCCAGTCGGGAAACCTGTCGTGCCAGCTGCA
TTAATGAATCGGCCAACGCGCGGGGAGAGGCGGTTTGCGTATTGGGCGCTCTTCCGCTTCCTCGCTCACT
GACTCGCTGCGCTCGGTCGTTCGGCTGCGGCGAGCGGTATCAGCTCACTCAAAGGCGGTAATACGGTTAT
CCACAGAATCAGGGGATAACGCAGGAAAGAACATGTGAGCAAAAGGCCAGCAAAAGGCCAGGAACCGTAA
AAAGGCCGCGTTGCTGGCGTTTTTCCATAGGCTCCGCCCCCCTGACGAGCATCACAAAAATCGACGCTCA
AGTCAGAGGTGGCGAAACCCGACAGGACTATAAAGATACCAGGCGTTTCCCCCTGGAAGCTCCCTCGTGC
GCTCTCCTGTTCCGACCCTGCCGCTTACCGGATACCTGTCCGCCTTTCTCCCTTCGGGAAGCGTGGCGCT
TTCTCATAGCTCACGCTGTAGGTATCTCAGTTCGGTGTAGGTCGTTCGCTCCAAGCTGGGCTGTGTGCAC
GAACCCCCCGTTCAGCCCGACCGCTGCGCCTTATCCGGTAACTATCGTCTTGAGTCCAACCCGGTAAGAC
ACGACTTATCGCCACTGGCAGCAGCCACTGGTAACAGGATTAGCAGAGCGAGGTATGTAGGCGGTGCTAC
AGAGTTCTTGAAGTGGTGGCCTAACTACGGCTACACTAGAAGAACAGTATTTGGTATCTGCGCTCTGCTG
AAGCCAGTTACCTTCGGAAAAAGAGTTGGTAGCTCTTGATCCGGCAAACAAACCACCGCTGGTAGCGGTG
GTTTTTTTGTTTGCAAGCAGCAGATTACGCGCAGAAAAAAAGGATCTCAAGAAGATCCTTTGATCTTTTC
TACGGGGTCTGACGCTCAGTGGAACGAAAACTCACGTTAAGGGATTTTGGTCATGAGATTATCAAAAAGG
ATCTTCACCTAGATCCTTTTAAATTAAAAATGAAGTTTTAAATCAATCTAAAGTATATATGAGTAAACTT
GGTCTGACAGTTACCAATGCTTAATCAGTGAGGCACCTATCTCAGCGATCTGTCTATTTCGTTCATCCAT
AGTTGCCTGACTCCCCGTCGTGTAGATAACTACGATACGGGAGGGCTTACCATCTGGCCCCAGTGCTGCA
ATGATACCGCGAGACCCACGCTCACCGGCTCCAGATTTATCAGCAATAAACCAGCCAGCCGGAAGGGCCG
AGCGCAGAAGTGGTCCTGCAACTTTATCCGCCTCCATCCAGTCTATTAATTGTTGCCGGGAAGCTAGAGT
AAGTAGTTCGCCAGTTAATAGTTTGCGCAACGTTGTTGCCATTGCTACAGGCATCGTGGTGTCACGCTCG
TCGTTTGGTATGGCTTCATTCAGCTCCGGTTCCCAACGATCAAGGCGAGTTACATGATCCCCCATGTTGT
GCAAAAAAGCGGTTAGCTCCTTCGGTCCTCCGATCGTTGTCAGAAGTAAGTTGGCCGCAGTGTTATCACT
CATGGTTATGGCAGCACTGCATAATTCTCTTACTGTCATGCCATCCGTAAGATGCTTTTCTGTGACTGGT
GAGTACTCAACCAAGTCATTCTGAGAATAGTGTATGCGGCGACCGAGTTGCTCTTGCCCGGCGTCAATAC
GGGATAATACCGCGCCACATAGCAGAACTTTAAAAGTGCTCATCATTGGAAAACGTTCTTCGGGGCGAAA
ACTCTCAAGGATCTTACCGCTGTTGAGATCCAGTTCGATGTAACCCACTCGTGCACCCAACTGATCTTCA
GCATCTTTTACTTTCACCAGCGTTTCTGGGTGAGCAAAAACAGGAAGGCAAAATGCCGCAAAAAAGGGAA
TAAGGGCGACACGGAAATGTTGAATACTCATACTCTTCCTTTTTCAATATTATTGAAGCATTTATCAGGG
TTATTGTCTCATGAGCGGATACATATTTGAATGTATTTAGAAAAATAAACAAATAGGGGTTCCGCGCACA
TTTCCCCGAAAAGTGCCACCTGACGTCGACGGATCGGGAGATCTCCCGATCCCCTATGGTGCACTCTCAG
TACAATCTGCTCTGATGCCGCATAGTTAAGCCAGTATCTGCTCCCTGCTTGTGTGTTGGAGGTCGCTGAG
TAGTGCGCGAGCAAAATTTAAGCTACAACAAGGCAAGGCTTGACCGACAATTGCATGAAGAATCTGCTTA
GGGTTAGGCGTTTTGCGCTGCTTCGCGATGTACGGGCCAGATATACGCGTTGACATTGATTATTGACTAG
TTATTAATAGTAATCAATTACGGGGTCATTAGTTCATAGCCCATATATGGAGTTCCGCGTTACATAACTT
ACGGTAAATGGCCCGCCTGGCTGACCGCCCAACGACCCCCGCCCATTGACGTCAATAATGACGTATGTTC
CCATAGTAACGCCAATAGGGACTTTCCATTGACGTCAATGGGTGGAGTATTTACGGTAAACTGCCCACTT
GGCAGTACATCAAGTGTATCATATGCCAAGTACGCCCCCTATTGACGTCAATGACGGTAAATGGCCCGCC
TGGCATTATGCCCAGTACATGACCTTATGGGACTTTCCTACTTGGCAGTACATCTACGTATTAGTCATCG
CTATTACCATGG
